>Addgene plasmid #147654 | pAc5.1B-EGFP-DmPAN3_656-790_U | depositor full sequence | sequence record 290101 | Full Sequence
CTTCAAGGAATTAATTCTATATTCTAAAAACACAAATGATACTTCTAAAAAAAATCATGAATGGCATCAA
CTCTGAATCAAATCTTTGCAGATGCACCTACTTCTCATTTCCACTGTCACATCATTTTTCCAGATCTCGC
TGCCTGTTATGTGGCCCACAAACCAAGACACGTTTTATGGCCATTAAAGCTGGCTGATCGTCGCCAAACA
CCAAATACATATCAATATGTACATTCGAGAAAGAAGCGATCAAAGAAGCGTCTTCGGGCGAGTAGGAGAA
TGCGGAGGAGAAGGAGAACGAGCTGATCTAGTATCTCTCCACAATCCAATGCCAACTGACCAACTGGCCA
TATTCGGAGCAATTTGAAGCCAATTTCCATCGCCTGGCGATCGCTCCATTCTTGGCTATATGTTTTTCAC
CGTTCCCGGGGCCATTTTCAAAGACTCGTCGGTAAGATAAGATTGTGTCACTCGCTGTCTCTCTTCATTT
GTCGAAGAATGCTGAGGAATTTCGCGATGACGTCGGCGAGTATTTTGAAGAATGAGAATAATTTGTATTT
ATACGAAAATCAGTTAGTGGAATTTTCTACAAAAACATGTTATCTATAGATAATTTTGTTGCAAAATATG
TTGACTATGACAAAGATTGTATGTATATACCTTTAATGTATTCTCATTTTCTTATGTATTTATAATGGCA
ATGATGATACTGATGATATTTTAAGATGATGCCAGACCACAGGCTGATTTCTGCGTCTTTTGCCGAACGC
AGTGCATGTGCGGTTGTTGTTTTTTGGAATAGTTTCAATTTTCGGACTGTCCGCTTTGATTTCAGTTTCT
TGGCTTATTCAAAAAGCAAAGTAAAGCCAAAAAAGCGAGATGGCAATACCAAATGCGGCAAAACGGTAGT
GGAAGGAAAGGGGTGCGGGGCAGCGGAAGGAAGGGTGGGGCGGGGCGTGGCGGGGTCTGTGGCTGGGCGC
GACGTCACCGACGTTGGAGCCACTCCTTTGACCATGTGTGCGTGTGTGTATTATTCGTGTCTCGCCACTC
GCCGGTTGTTTTTTTCTTTTTATCTCGCTCTCTCTAGCGCCATCTCGTACGCATGCTCAACGCACCGCAT
GTTGCCGTGTCCTTTATGCGTCATTTTGGCTCGAAATAGGCAATTATTTAAACAAAGATTAGTCAACGAA
AACGCTAAAATAAATAAGTCTACAATATGGTTACTTATTGCCATGTGTGTGCAGCCAACGATAGCAACAA
AAGCAACAACACAGTGGCTTTCCCTCTTTCACTTTTTGTTTGCAAGCGCGTGCGAGCAAGACGGCACGAC
CGGCAAACGCAATTACGCTGACAAAGAGCAGACGAAGTTTTGGCCGAAAAACATCAAGGCGCCTGATACG
AATGCATTTGCAATAACAATTGCGATATTTAATATTGTTTATGAAGCTGTTTGACTTCAAAACACACAAA
AAAAAAAATAAAACAAATTATTTGAAAGAGAATTAGGAATCGGACAGCTTATCGTTACGGGCTAACAGCA
CACCGAGACGAAATAGCTTACCTGACGTCACAGCCTCTGGAAGAACTGCCGCCAAGCAGAGAGAGAGAGA
AAAAGAGGGAGAGCAGCTTAGACCGCATGTGCTTGTGTGTGAGGCGTCTCTCTCTTCGTCTCCTGTTTGC
GCAAACGCATAGACTGCACTGAGAAAATCGATTACCTATTTTTTATGAATGAATATTTGCACTATTACTA
TTCAAAACTATTAAGATAGCAATCACATTCAATAGCCAAATACTATACCACCTGAGCGATGCAACGAAAT
GATCAATTTGAGCAAAAATGCTGCATATTTAGGACGGCATCATTATAGAAATGCTTCTTGCTGTGTACTT
TTCTCTCGTCTGGCAGCTGTTTCGCCGTTATTGTTAAAACCGGCTTAAGTTAGGTGTGTTTTCTACGACT
AGTGATGCCCCTACTAGAAGATGTGTGTTGCACAAATGTCCCTGAATAACCAATTTGAAGTGCAGATAGC
AGTAAACGTAAGCTAATATGAATATTATTTAACTGTAATGTTTTAATATCGCTGGACATTACTAATAAAC
CCACTATAAACACATGTACATATGTATGTTTTGGCATACAATGAGTAGTTGGGGAAAAAATGTGTAAAAG
CACCGTGACCATCACAGCATAAAGATAACCAGCTGAAGTATCGAATATGAGTAACCCCCAAATTGAATCA
CATGCCGCAACTGATAGGACCCATGGAAGTACACTCTTCATGGCGATATACAAGACACACACAAGCACGA
ACACCCAGTTGCGGAGGAAATTCTCCGTAAATGAAAACCCAATCGGCGAACAATTCATACCCATATATGG
TAAAAGTTTTGAACGCGACTTGAGAGCGGAGAGCATTGCGGCTGATAAGGTTTTAGCGCTAAGCGGGCTT
TATAAAACGGGCTGCGGGACCAGTTTTCATATCACTACCGTTTGAGTTCTTGTGCTGTGTGGATACTCCT
CCCGACACAAAGCCGCTCCATCAGCCAGCAGTCGTCTAATCCAGAGACCCCGGATCGGGGTACCAACATG
GTGAGCAAGGGCGAGGAGCTGTTCACCGGGGTGGTGCCCATCCTGGTCGAGCTGGACGGCGACGTAAACG
GCCACAAGTTCAGCGTGTCCGGCGAGGGCGAGGGCGATGCCACCTACGGCAAGCTGACCCTGAAGTTCAT
CTGCACCACCGGCAAGCTGCCCGTGCCCTGGCCCACCCTCGTGACCACCCTGACCTACGGCGTGCAGTGC
TTCAGCCGCTACCCCGACCACATGAAGCAGCACGACTTCTTCAAGTCCGCCATGCCCGAAGGCTACGTCC
AGGAGCGCACCATCTTCTTCAAGGACGACGGCAACTACAAGACCCGCGCCGAGGTGAAGTTCGAGGGCGA
CACCCTGGTGAACCGCATCGAGCTGAAGGGCATCGACTTCAAGGAGGACGGCAACATCCTGGGGCACAAG
CTGGAGTACAACTACAACAGCCACAACGTCTATATCATGGCCGACAAGCAGAAGAACGGCATCAAGGTGA
ACTTCAAGATCCGCCACAACATCGAGGACGGCAGCGTGCAGCTCGCCGACCACTACCAGCAGAACACCCC
CATCGGCGACGGCCCCGTGCTGCTGCCCGACAACCACTACCTGAGCACCCAGTCCGCCCTGAGCAAAGAC
CCCAACGAGAAGCGCGATCACATGGTCCTGCTGGAGTTCGTGACCGCCGCCGGGATCACTCTCGGCATGG
ACGAGCTGTACAAGCCAAGCTTTGCCCGCTTCTATACGCAACTGGATGCACTGCAGAGCAAAATTGATAT
GCAGGAGGACGAGTTGGCCAAGGAGATGGAGAACGGGCGGTTATATCGCATTTTGGTCAAACTTAATAGC
ATCAACGAGCGACCCGACTTTAATCTGGACTGCACTTGGTCTGAGACTGGTGATAGATACATGTTGAAAT
TATTCCGTGATTATTTGTTCCATTCCGTCACTGAGGATGGCCGGCCCTGGCTAGATCACGCACACATTGT
ACAATGCCTCAACAAGCTGGATGCTGGCTCCATAGAGCGCGTGCAACTGATGTCCCGCGACGAGCAATCG
GTACTCATCGTCTCCTATGCTGAACTCAAGAATTGTCTGGAGAACGCCTTCTCCGAACTGATGTCAAGTG
CGGCCAACTGAGCGGCCGCTCGAGTCTAGAGGGCCCGCGGTTCGAAGGTAAGCCTATCCCTAACCCTCTC
CTCGGTCTCGATTCTACGCGTACCGGTCATCATCACCATCACCATTGAGTTTAAACCCGCTGATCAGCCT
CGACTGTGCCTTCTAAGGCCTGAGCTCGCTGATCAGCCTCGATCGAGGATCCAGACATGATAAGATACAT
TGATGAGTTTGGACAAACCACAACTAGAATGCAGTGAAAAAAATGCTTTATTTGTGAAATTTGTGATGCT
ATTGCTTTATTTGTAACCATTATAAGCTGCAATAAACAAGTTAACAACAACAATTGCATTCATTTTATGT
TTCAGGTTCAGGGGGAGGTGTGGGAGGTTTTTTAAAGCAAGTAAAACCTCTACAAATGTGGTATGGCTGA
TTATGATCAGTCGACCGATGCCCTTGAGAGCCTTCAACCCAGTCAGCTCCTTCCGGTGGGCGCGGGGCAT
GACTATCGTCGCCGCACTTATGACTGTCTTCTTTATCATGCAACTCGTAGGACAGGTGCCGGCAGCGCTC
TGGGTCATTTTCGGCGAGGACCGCTTTCGCTGGAGCGCGACGATGATCGGCCTGTCGCTTGCGGTATTCG
GAATCTTGCACGCCCTCGCTCAAGCCTTCGTCACTGGTCCCGCCACCAAACGTTTCGGCGAGAAGCAGGC
CATTATCGCCGGCATGGCGGCCGACGCGCTGGGCTACGTCTTGCTGGCGTTCGCGACGCGAGGCTGGATG
GCCTTCCCCATTATGATTCTTCTCGCTTCCGGCGGCATCGGGATGCCCGCGTTGCAGGCCATGCTGTCCA
GGCAGGTAGATGACGACCATCAGGGACAGCTTCAAGGATCGCTCGCGGCTCTTACCAGCCAGCAAAAGGC
CAGGAACCGTAAAAAGGCCGCGTTGCTGGCGTTTTTCCATAGGCTCCGCCCCCCTGACGAGCATCACAAA
AATCGACGCTCAAGTCAGAGGTGGCGAAACCCGACAGGACTATAAAGATACCAGGCGTTTCCCCCTGGAA
GCTCCCTCGTGCGCTCTCCTGTTCCGACCCTGCCGCTTACCGGATACCTGTCCGCCTTTCTCCCTTCGGG
AAGCGTGGCGCTTTCTCAATGCTCACGCTGTAGGTATCTCAGTTCGGTGTAGGTCGTTCGCTCCAAGCTG
GGCTGTGTGCACGAACCCCCCGTTCAGCCCGACCGCTGCGCCTTATCCGGTAACTATCGTCTTGAGTCCA
ACCCGGTAAGACACGACTTATCGCCACTGGCAGCAGCCACTGGTAACAGGATTAGCAGAGCGAGGTATGT
AGGCGGTGCTACAGAGTTCTTGAAGTGGTGGCCTAACTACGGCTACACTAGAAGGACAGTATTTGGTATC
TGCGCTCTGCTGAAGCCAGTTACCTTCGGAAAAAGAGTTGGTAGCTCTTGATCCGGCAAACAAACCACCG
CTGGTAGCGGTGGTTTTTTTGTTTGCAAGCAGCAGATTACGCGCAGAAAAAAAGGATCTCAAGAAGATCC
TTTGATCTTTTCTACGGGGTCTGACGCTCAGTGGAACGAAAACTCACGTTAAGGGATTTTGGTCATGAGA
TTATCAAAAAGGATCTTCACCTAGATCCTTTTAAATTAAAAATGAAGTTTTAAATCAATCTAAAGTATAT
ATGAGTAAACTTGGTCTGACAGTTACCAATGCTTAATCAGTGAGGCACCTATCTCAGCGATCTGTCTATT
TCGTTCATCCATAGTTGCCTGACTCCCCGTCGTGTAGATAACTACGATACGGGAGGGCTTACCATCTGGC
CCCAGTGCTGCAATGATACCGCGAGACCCACGCTCACCGGCTCCAGATTTATCAGCAATAAACCAGCCAG
CCGGAAGGGCCGAGCGCAGAAGTGGTCCTGCAACTTTATCCGCCTCCATCCAGTCTATTAATTGTTGCCG
GGAAGCTAGAGTAAGTAGTTCGCCAGTTAATAGTTTGCGCAACGTTGTTGCCATTGCTGCAGGCATCGTG
GTGTCACGCTCGTCGTTTGGTATGGCTTCATTCAGCTCCGGTTCCCAACGATCAAGGCGAGTTACATGAT
CCCCCATGTTGTGCAAAAAAGCGGTTAGCTCCTTCGGTCCTCCGATCGTTGTCAGAAGTAAGTTGGCCGC
AGTGTTATCACTCATGGTTATGGCAGCACTGCATAATTCTCTTACTGTCATGCCATCCGTAAGATGCTTT
TCTGTGACTGGTGAGTACTCAACCAAGTCATTCTGAGAATAGTGTATGCGGCGACCGAGTTGCTCTTGCC
CGGCGTCAACACGGGATAATACCGCGCCACATAGCAGAACTTTAAAAGTGCTCATCATTGGAAAACGTTC
TTCGGGGCGAAAACTCTCAAGGATCTTACCGCTGTTGAGATCCAGTTCGATGTAACCCACTCGTGCACCC
AACTGATCTTCAGCATCTTTTACTTTCACCAGCGTTTCTGGGTGAGCAAAAACAGGAAGGCAAAATGCCG
CAAAAAAGGGAATAAGGGCGACACGGAAATGTTGAATACTCATACTCTTCCTTTTTCAATATTATTGAAG
CATTTATCAGGGTTATTGTCTCATGAGCGGATACATATTTGAATGTATTTAGAAAAATAAACAAATAGGG
GTTCCGCGCACATTTCCCCGAAAAGTGCCACCTGACGTCTAAGAAACCATTATTATCATGACATTAACCT
ATAAAAATAGGCGTATCACGAGGCCCTTTCGT
Features (pLannotate 1.2.2; 10 found; start..end, strand, type, name):
     56..2568    +  promoter       Ac5 promoter: Drosophila melanogaster actin 5C promoter
   2588..3304    +  CDS            EGFP: EGFP is a basic (constitutively fluorescent) green fluorescent protein published in 1996, derived from Aequorea victoria. It is reported to be a rapidly-maturing weak dimer with moderate acid sensitivity.
   3314..3718    +  CDS            PAN3 (fragment): PAN3_DROME - Experimental evidence at protein level: Swiss-Prot protein existence level 1. Regulatory subunit of the poly(A)-nuclease (PAN) deadenylation complex, one of two cytoplasmic mRNA deadenylases involved in general and miRNA-mediated mRNA turnover. PAN specifically shortens poly(A) tails of RNA and the activity is stimulated by poly(A)-binding protein (PABP). PAN deadenylation is followed by rapid degradation of the shortened mRNA tails by the CCR4-NOT complex. Deadenylated mRNAs are then degraded by two alternative mechanisms, namely exosome-mediated 3'-5' exonucleolytic degradation,
   3757..3798    +  CDS            V5 tag: epitope tag from simian virus 5
   3898..4032    -  polyA_signal   SV40 poly(A) signal: SV40 polyadenylation signal
   4055..4139    -  CDS            large T antigen (fragment): large T antigen from SV40 (simian virus 40)
   4140..4610    +  CDS            TcR (fragment): tetracycline efflux protein; tet; confers resistance to tetracycline
   4654..5242    -  rep_origin     ori: high-copy-number ColE1/pMB1/pBR322/pUC origin of replication
   5413..6273    -  CDS            AmpR: β-lactamase; bla; confers resistance to ampicillin, carbenicillin, and related antibiotics
   6274..6378    -  promoter       AmpR promoter: bla
