[The description below was written by a language model from this plasmid's Addgene catalogue record and pLannotate feature annotations shown in this document.]
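Description:
pAc5.1B-EGFP-DmPAN3_656-790_U is a 6,472 nt insect-cell expression plasmid that produces an EGFP-tagged C-terminal fragment of Drosophila melanogaster PAN3. The catalogue lists the backbone as unknown, although the name and feature layout point to a pAc5.1-type vector. It is maintained in E. coli through a ColE1/pUC-family origin and selected with ampicillin via the bla gene and its own promoter. The record lists it as low copy even though the annotated origin is of the high-copy type. Short fragments of a tetracycline resistance gene and of SV40 large T antigen are also annotated. These appear to be non-functional backbone remnants rather than working markers, and no selectable marker for insect cells is annotated.

Expression is driven by the Drosophila actin 5C promoter, a strong constitutive promoter commonly used in fly cell lines. Downstream lies the EGFP coding sequence, followed closely by the PAN3 fragment (residues 656–790 of the product of CG11486), giving an N-terminal EGFP fusion. A vector-derived V5 epitope sequence sits after the insert, but the record does not state whether it is translated in frame or cut off by a stop codon. An SV40 polyadenylation signal follows the cassette.

PAN3 is the regulatory subunit of the PAN2–PAN3 deadenylase complex, which shortens mRNA poly(A) tails in general and miRNA-mediated mRNA turnover. The associated study concerned the structure of the PAN3 pseudokinase and its interactions with PAN2 and the GW182 proteins. A tagged truncation such as this would suit mapping of interaction regions or localisation of the fragment in fly cells, although the record states only insect expression as its purpose.
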