Addgene plasmid #147654: pAc5.1B-EGFP-DmPAN3_656-790_U
Purpose: Insect Expression of DmPAN3_656-790
Depositing lab: Elisa Izaurralde. Depositing organization: Max Planck Institute for Developmental Biology. Publication: Structure of the PAN3 pseudokinase reveals the basis for interactions with the PAN2 deadenylase and the GW182 proteins. Christie M, Boland A, Huntzinger E, Weichenrieder O, Izaurralde E. Mol Cell. 2013 Aug 8;51(3):360-73. doi: 10.1016/j.molcel.2013.07.011. PubMed 23932717.
Backbone
  Vector backbone: Unknown
  Vector type: Insect Expression
Growth in bacteria
  Bacterial resistance: Ampicillin, 100 μg/mL
  Growth temperature: 37°C
  Growth strain: DH5alpha
  Copy number: Low Copy
Gene/Insert
  Gene/Insert name: DmPAN3_656-790
  Species: D. melanogaster (fly)
  Entrez Gene: CG11486 (a.k.a. Dmel_CG11486, Dmel\CG11486, PAN3)
  Cloning method: Unknown
Terms and licenses: Academic/Nonprofit Terms; Industry Terms: Not Available to Industry
Depositor comments: ORF extracted from the NCBI: LD14901 Plasmids from this collection were made available to the research community and donated after the lab closed. Please note that the sequence provided by the depositing laboratory may be theoretical/predicted or based on Sanger sequencing results. There may be discrepancies between sequencing results obtained by Addgene and the depositor sequence. If an Addgene verified sequence is not available, please contact before placing your order to request that our lab fully sequence the plasmid.
How to cite: pAc5.1B-EGFP-DmPAN3_656-790_U was a gift from Elisa Izaurralde (Addgene plasmid # 147654 ; http://n2t.net/addgene:147654 ; RRID:Addgene_147654)
